Addgene plasmid #251108: pAT1089-(PB-4_EF1α-Blast_2A_rtTA3 [HA-NLS-dCas9-NLS])
Purpose: Expression of dCas9 component of Casilio-i system
Depositing lab: Chia-Lin Wei. Depositing organization: University of Washington. Publication: Extrachromosomal DNA associates with nuclear condensates and reorganizes chromatin structures to enhance oncogenic transcription. Taghbalout A, Tung CH, Clow PA, Tjong H, Wang P, Wong CH, Mao DD, Maurya R, Huang MF, Ngan CY, Kim AH, Wei CL. Cancer Cell. 2025 Dec 8;43(12):2191-2205.e6. doi: 10.1016/j.ccell.2025.08.008. Epub 2025 Sep 18. PubMed 40972571.
Backbone
  Vector backbone: piggyBac
  Vector type: Mammalian Expression
  Selectable markers: Blasticidin
Growth in bacteria
  Bacterial resistance: Ampicillin, 100 μg/mL
  Growth temperature: 30°C
  Growth strain: NEB Stable
  Copy number: High Copy
Gene/Insert
  Gene/Insert name: dCas9
  gRNA/shRNA sequence: Unspecified
  Species: H. sapiens (human)
  Mutation: N/A
  Tag / fusion protein: HA (N terminal on insert)
  Cloning method: Gateway Cloning
Resource information
  A portion of this plasmid was derived from a plasmid made by: Albert W. Cheng
Terms and licenses: Academic/Nonprofit Terms; Industry Terms: Not Available to Industry
Depositor comments: Originally described in Taghbalout et al., 2019 (https://doi.org/10.1038/s41467-019-12339-7/)
How to cite: pAT1089-(PB-4_EF1α-Blast_2A_rtTA3 [HA-NLS-dCas9-NLS]) was a gift from Chia-Lin Wei (Addgene plasmid # 251108 ; http://n2t.net/addgene:251108 ; RRID:Addgene_251108)
