[The description below was written by a language model from this plasmid's Addgene catalogue record and pLannotate feature annotations shown in this document.]
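Description:
pAT1089 is a piggyBac transposon-based mammalian expression plasmid, about 13.7 kb, that supplies the dCas9 component of the Casilio-i system. It replicates in E. coli from a high-copy ColE1/pUC-type origin and is selected with ampicillin through the β-lactamase gene. The annotation also finds a Tn5-derived NeoR/KanR coding sequence and fragments of ccdB, lacZα, lacI and a Tn5 transposase in the backbone. These appear to be leftovers from earlier cloning steps, and the record assigns them no function. The piggyBac terminal repeats were not called by the automated annotation, so the limits of the transposable unit cannot be read from the feature table.

The payload consists of two divergently oriented expression units. In one direction, the constitutive human EF-1α promoter drives a blasticidin deaminase (bsr) gene joined, according to the plasmid name, by a 2A peptide to the reverse tetracycline transactivator rtTA3, ending in an SV40 polyadenylation signal. This unit provides blasticidin selection of mammalian cells and the doxycycline-responsive activator. In the other direction, a tight TRE promoter (seven tet operators plus a minimal CMV promoter) drives the Gateway-cloned insert, which is flanked by attB1 and attB2 sites. The insert is an N-terminally HA-tagged Streptococcus pyogenes Cas9 coding sequence, described by the depositor as nuclease-dead dCas9 flanked by nuclear localization signals, and it is followed by a bGH polyadenylation signal. A V5 tag sequence lies downstream of attB2, but the record does not say whether it is translated. No guide RNA is encoded.

Together these parts should allow stable genomic integration when a piggyBac transposase is supplied separately, blasticidin selection of integrants, and doxycycline-inducible dCas9 expression for Casilio-based applications.
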