Features (pLannotate 1.2.2; 31 found; start..end, strand, type, name):
      2..94      +  CDS            lacI (fragment): lac repressor; lacI; The lac repressor binds to the lac operator to inhibit transcription in E. coli. This inhibition can be relieved by adding lactose or isopropyl-β-D-thiogalactopyranoside (IPTG).
    107..128     +  protein_bind   CAP binding site: CAP binding activates transcription in the presence of cAMP. E. coli catabolite activator protein
    143..173     +  promoter       lac promoter: promoter for the E. coli lac operon
    177..199     +  protein_bind   lac operator (fragment): The lac repressor binds to the lac operator to inhibit transcription in E. coli. This inhibition can be relieved by adding lactose or isopropyl-β-D-thiogalactopyranoside (IPTG). lac repressor encoded by lacI
    242..260     +  promoter       T3 promoter: promoter for bacteriophage T3 RNA polymerase
    698..715     -  misc_feature   MCS (fragment): pUC18/19 multiple cloning site
   1394..1462    +  CDS            large T antigen (fragment): large T antigen from SV40 (simian virus 40)
   1485..1566    +  polyA_signal   SV40 poly(A) signal: SV40 polyadenylation signal
   1612..1722    -  CDS            VP48: 3 tandem repeats of the minimal activation domain of herpes simplex virus VP16 (Cheng et al., 2013)
   1652..2349    -  CDS            rtTA3 (fragment): reverse tetracycline transactivator 3 activates expression from Tet-responsive promoters in the presence of doxycycline
   2413..2832    -  CDS            bsr: BSR_BACCE - Experimental evidence at protein level: Swiss-Prot protein existence level 1. Catalyzes the deamination of the cytosine moiety of the antibiotics blasticidin S, cytomycin and acetylblasticidin S. From Bacillus cereus.
   2862..2886    -  protein_bind   attB1: mutant version of attB; recombination site for the Gateway® BP reaction BP Clonase™
   2947..4125    -  promoter       EF-1α promoter: strong constitutive promoter for human elongation factor EF-1α
   4142..4456    +  promoter       tight TRE promoter: Tet-responsive promoter PTight, consisting of seven tet operator sequences followed by the minimal CMV promoter
   4481..4505    +  protein_bind   attB1: mutant version of attB; recombination site for the Gateway® BP reaction BP Clonase™
   4532..4559    +  CDS            3xHA (fragment): three tandem HA epitope tags
   4592..8692    +  CDS            Cas9: Cas9 (Csn1) endonuclease from the Streptococcus pyogenes Type II CRISPR/Cas system generates RNA-guided double strand breaks in DNA
   8744..8768    -  protein_bind   attB2: mutant version of attB; recombination site for the Gateway® BP reaction BP Clonase™
   8821..8862    +  CDS            V5 tag: epitope tag from simian virus 5
   8906..9130    +  polyA_signal   bGH poly(A) signal: bovine growth hormone polyadenylation signal
   9141..9158    -  misc_feature   MCS (fragment): pUC18/19 multiple cloning site
  10051..10069   -  promoter       T7 promoter: promoter for bacteriophage T7 RNA polymerase
  10072..10219   +  CDS            lacZα (fragment): LacZα fragment of β-galactosidase; lacZ fragment
  10229..10532   +  CDS            ccdB (fragment): CcdB, a bacterial toxin that poisons DNA gyrase; ccdB; Plasmids containing the ccdB gene cannot be propagated in standard E. coli strains.
  10580..10849   +  CDS            tnpA (fragment): TN5P_ECOLX - Also known as tnp. Experimental evidence at protein level: Swiss-Prot protein existence level 1. Mediates transposition of transposon Tn5 by a 'cut and paste' mechanism. First, the monomeric transposase binds the 19 bp inverted DNA repeats flanking the transposon. Then, dimerization of the DNA- bound transposase creates a synaptic DNA complex. After nicking of the first DNA strand, excision of the transposon proceeds through a series of intermediates. The transposase then mediates the insertion of the transposon at a new site by strand transfer. The activity of the wild- type tran
  10881..11675   +  CDS            NeoR/KanR: aminoglycoside phosphotransferase from Tn5; aph(3')-II (or nptII); confers resistance to neomycin, kanamycin, and G418 (Geneticin®)
  11696..11746   -  misc_feature   bom (fragment): basis of mobility region from pBR322
  11773..11832   +  promoter       AmpR promoter (fragment): bla
  11925..12785   -  CDS            AmpR: β-lactamase; bla; confers resistance to ampicillin, carbenicillin, and related antibiotics
  12786..12838   -  promoter       AmpR promoter (fragment): bla
  12909..13497   +  rep_origin     ori: high-copy-number ColE1/pMB1/pBR322/pUC origin of replication
>Addgene plasmid #251108 | pAT1089-(PB-4_EF1α-Blast_2A_rtTA3 [HA-NLS-dCas9-NLS]) | addgene full sequence | sequence record 499693 | Addgene NGS Result
AGCGCCCAATACGCAAACCGCCTCTCCCCGCGCGTTGGCCGATTCATTAATGCAGCTGGCACGACAGGTT
TCCCGACTGGAAAGCGGGCAGTGAGCGCAACGCAATTAATGTGAGTTAGCTCACTCATTAGGCACCCCAG
GCTTTACACTTTATGCTTCCGGCTCGTATGTTGTGTGGAATTGTGAGCGGATAACAATTTCACACAGGAA
ACAGCTATGACCATGATTACGCCAAGCTCAGAATTAACCCTCACTAAAGGGACTAGTCCTGCAGGTTTAA
ACGAATTCGCCCTTTTAACCCTAGAAAGATAGTCTGCGTAAAATTGACGCATGCATTCTTGAAATATTGC
TCTCTCTTTCTAAATAGCGCGAATCCGTCGCTGTGCATTTAGGACATCTCAGTCGCCGCTTGGAGCTCCC
GTGAGGCGTGCTTGTCAATGCGGTAAGTGTCACTGATTTTGAACTATAACGACCGCGTGAGTCAAAATGA
CGCATGATTATCTTTTACGTGACTTTTAAGATTTAACTCATACGATAATTATATTGTTATTTCATGTTCT
ACTTACGTGATAACTTATTATATATATATTTTCTTGTTATAGATATCAACTAGAATGCTAGACCTTTCGT
CTTCAAGAATTCCGATCATATTCAATAACCCTTAATTAGGTCCCTCGAAGAGGTTCACTGGCGCGTTGGA
TCCCCGGGTACCGAGTTGGGAGCTCACGGGGACAGCCCCCCCCCAAAGCCCCCAGGGATGTAATTACGTC
CCTCCCCCGCTAGGGGGCAGCAGCGAGCCGCCCGGGGCTCCGCTCCGGTCCGGCGCTCCCCCCGCATCCC
CGAGCCGGCAGCGTGCGGGGACAGCCCGGGCACGGGGAAGGTGGCACGGGATCGCTTTCCTCTGAACGCT
TCTCGCTGCTCTTTGAGCCTGCAGACACCTGGGGGGATACGGGGAAAAAGCTTTAGGCTGAAAGAGAGAT
TTAGAATGACAGTCTAGTGGGAGCTCACGGGGACAGCCCCCCCCCAAAGCCCCCAGGGATGTAATTACGT
CCCTCCCCCGCTAGGGGGCAGCAGCGAGCCGCCCGGGGCTCCGCTCCGGTCCGGCGCTCCCCCCGCATCC
CCGAGCCGGCAGCGTGCGGGGACAGCCCGGGCACGGGGAAGGTGGCACGGGATCGCTTTCCTCTGAACGC
TTCTCGCTGCTCTTTGAGCCTGCAGACACCTGGGGGGATACGGGGAAAAAGCTTTAGGCTGAAAGAGAGA
TTTAGAATGACAGAACTCGATTTCATTGCAGACTGGCGCGCCGCCTTTTTACGGTTCCTGGCCTTTTGCT
GGCCTTTTGCTCACATGTCACGTGAGGCCTTAACGTCTCGCCCTTTGGTCTCCCCCTCTTAAGTACCACA
TTTGTAGAGGTTTTACTTGCTTTAAAAAACCTCCCACACCTCCCCCTGAACCTGAAACATAAAATGAATG
CAATTGTTGTTGTTAACTTGTTTATTGCAGCTTATAATGGTTACAAATAAAGCAATAGCATCACAAATTT
CACAAATAAAGCATTTTTTTCACTGCATTCTAGTTGTGGTTTGTCCAAACTCATCGGCTAGCTTACCCGG
GGAGCATGTCAAGGTCAAAATCGTCAAGAGCGTCAGCAGGCAGCATATCAAGGTCAAAGTCGTCAAGGGC
ATCGGCTGGGAGCATGTCTAAGTCAAAATCGTCAAGGGCGTCGGTCGGCCCGCCGCTTTCGCACTTTAGC
TGTTTCTCCAGGCCACATATGATTAGTTCCAGGCCGAAAAGGAAGGCAGGTTCGGCTCCCTGCCGGTCGA
ACAGCTCAATTGCTTGTCTCAGAAGTGGGGGCATAGAATCGGTGGTAGGTGTCTCTCTTTCCTCTTTTGC
TACTTGATGCTCCTGTTCCTCCAATACGCAGCCCAGTGTAAAGTGGCCCACGGCGGACAGAGCGTACAGT
GCGTTCTCCAGGGAGAAGCCTTGCTGACACAGGAACGCGAGCTGATTTTCCAGGGTTTCGTACTGTTTCT
CTGTTGGGCGGGTGCCGAGATGCACTTTAGCCCCGTCGCGATGTGAGAGGAGAGCACAGCGGTATGACTT
GGCGTTGTTCCGCAGAAAGTCTTGCCATGACTCGCCTTCCAGGGGGCAGAAGTGGGTATGATGCCTGTCC
AGCATCTCGATTGGCAGGGCATCGAGCAGGGCCCGCTTGTTCTTCACGTGCCAGTACAGGGTAGGCTGCT
CAACTCCCAGCTTTTGAGCGAGTTTCCTTGTCGTCAGGCCTTCGATACCGACACCATTGAGTAATTCCAG
AGCTCCGTTTATGACTTTGCTCTTGTCCAGTCTAGACATTGGACCAGGGTTTTCTTCAACATCACCACAA
GTGAGGAGAGAACCTCTACCTTCGGCACCGGGATTTCGGGTATATTTGAGTGGAATGAGTTCTTCAATCG
TAGTTTTGACTAACTTGCCATTCATTTCTATTAACACAAAACAATCTGGTGCATAGTCTGAAATCAACTC
CCTACACATACCACAAGGACTTACCACTCGAATACTTCTATCTACTTCGTCAGAATAAGGGTGTCTAACA
GCTACAATCGTGTCAAAATCCTTTTGTCCATTCGAAACTGCACTACCAATCGCAATGGCTTCTGCACAAA
CAGTTACTCGTCCTATATACGCTTCAATATGTACTGCCGAAATGATTTCTCCTGTTTTCGTACGAATTGC
CGCTCCCACATGATGTTTATTATCCTCATAAAGCATTGTAATCTTCTCTGTCGCTACTTCTACTAATTCT
AGATCCTGTTGAGAAATGTTAAATGTTTTCATGGTGGCGGCACTAGTAAGGGCGAATTCGGAGCCTGCTT
TTTTGTACAAACTTGTTGATATCTGCAGAATTCCACCACACTGGACTAGTGGATCCGAGCTCGGTACCAA
GCTTCTTCACGACACCTGAAATGGAAGAAAAAAACTTTGAACCACTGTCTGAGGCTTGAGAATGAACCAA
GATCCAAACTCAAAAAGGGCAAATTCCAAGGAGAATTACATCAAGTGCCAAGCTGGCCTAACTTCAGTCT
CCACCCACTCAGTGTGGGGAAACTCCATCGCATAAAACCCCTCCCCCCAACCTAAAGACGACGTACTCCA
AAAGCTCGAGAACTAATCGAGGTGCCTGGACGGCGCCCGGTACTCCGTGGAGTCACATGAAGCGACGGCT
GAGGACGGAAAGGCCCTTTTCCTTTGTGTGGGTGACTCACCCGCCCGCTCTCCCGAGCGCCGCGTCCTCC
ATTTTGAGCTCCCTGCAGCAGGGCCGGGAAGCGGCCATCTTTCCGCTCACGCAACTGGTGCCGACCGGGC
CAGCCTTGCCGCCCAGGGCGGGGCGATACACGGCGGCGCGAGGCCAGGCACCAGAGCAGGCCGGCCAGCT
TGAGACTACCCCCGTCCGATTCTCGGTGGCCGCGCTCGCAGGCCCCGCCTCGCCGAACATGTGCGCTGGG
ACGCACGGGCCCCGTCGCCGCCCGCGGCCCCAAAAACCGAAATACCAGTGTGCAGATCTTGGCCCGCATT
TACAAGACTATCTTGCCAGAAAAAAAGCGTCGCAGCAGGTCATCAAAAATTTTAAATGGCTAGAGACTTA
TCGAAAGCAGCGAGACAGGCGCGAAGGTGCCACCAGATTCGCACGCGGCGGCCCCAGCGCCCAGGCCAGG
CCTCAACTCAAGCACGAGGCGAAGGGGCTCCTTAAGCGCAAGGCCTCGAACTCTCCCACCCACTTCCAAC
CCGAAGCTCGGGATCAAGAATCACGTACTGCAGCCAGGTGGAAGTAATTCAAGGCACGCAAGGGCCATAA
CCCGTAAAGAGGCCAGGCCCGCGGGAACCACACACGGCACTTACCTGTGTTCTGGCGGCAAACCCGTTGC
GAAAAAGAACGTTCACGGCGACTACTGCACTTATATACGGTTCTCCCCCACCCTCGGGAAAAAGGCGGAG
CCAGTACACGACATCACTTTCCCAGTTTACCCCGCGCCACCTTCTCTAGGCACCGGTTCAATTGCCGACC
CCTCCCCCCAACTTCTCGGGGACTGTGGGCGATGTGCGCTCTGCCCACTGACGGGCACCGGAGCCTCACG
ATCGATATGTCGAGTTTACTCCCTATCAGTGATAGAGAACGTATGTCGAGTTTACTCCCTATCAGTGATA
GAGAACGATGTCGAGTTTACTCCCTATCAGTGATAGAGAACGTATGTCGAGTTTACTCCCTATCAGTGAT
AGAGAACGTATGTCGAGTTTACTCCCTATCAGTGATAGAGAACGTATGTCGAGTTTATCCCTATCAGTGA
TAGAGAACGTATGTCGAGTTTACTCCCTATCAGTGATAGAGAACGTATGTCGAGGTAGGCGTGTACGGTG
GGAGGCCTATATAAGCAGAGCTCGTTTAGTGAACCGTCAGATCGCCTGGAGAATTGGCTAGGCACCGGTG
ACAAGTTTGTACAAAAAAGCAGGCTCCGAATTCACCGGTGCCGCCACCATGTACCCATACGATGTTCCAG
ATTACGCTTCGCCGAAGAAAAAGCGCAAGGTCGAAGCGTCCGACAAGAAGTACAGCATCGGCCTGGCCAT
CGGCACCAACTCTGTGGGCTGGGCCGTGATCACCGACGAGTACAAGGTGCCCAGCAAGAAATTCAAGGTG
CTGGGCAACACCGACCGGCACAGCATCAAGAAGAACCTGATCGGAGCCCTGCTGTTCGACAGCGGCGAAA
CAGCCGAGGCCACCCGGCTGAAGAGAACCGCCAGAAGAAGATACACCAGACGGAAGAACCGGATCTGCTA
TCTGCAAGAGATCTTCAGCAACGAGATGGCCAAGGTGGACGACAGCTTCTTCCACAGACTGGAAGAGTCC
TTCCTGGTGGAAGAGGATAAGAAGCACGAGCGGCACCCCATCTTCGGCAACATCGTGGACGAGGTGGCCT
ACCACGAGAAGTACCCCACCATCTACCACCTGAGAAAGAAACTGGTGGACAGCACCGACAAGGCCGACCT
GCGGCTGATCTATCTGGCCCTGGCCCACATGATCAAGTTCCGGGGCCACTTCCTGATCGAGGGCGACCTG
AACCCCGACAACAGCGACGTGGACAAGCTGTTCATCCAGCTGGTGCAGACCTACAACCAGCTGTTCGAGG
AAAACCCCATCAACGCCAGCGGCGTGGACGCCAAGGCCATCCTGTCTGCCAGACTGAGCAAGAGCAGACG
GCTGGAAAATCTGATCGCCCAGCTGCCCGGCGAGAAGAAGAATGGCCTGTTCGGCAACCTGATTGCCCTG
AGCCTGGGCCTGACCCCCAACTTCAAGAGCAACTTCGACCTGGCCGAGGATGCCAAACTGCAGCTGAGCA
AGGACACCTACGACGACGACCTGGACAACCTGCTGGCCCAGATCGGCGACCAGTACGCCGACCTGTTTCT
GGCCGCCAAGAACCTGTCCGACGCCATCCTGCTGAGCGACATCCTGAGAGTGAACACCGAGATCACCAAG
GCCCCCCTGAGCGCCTCTATGATCAAGAGATACGACGAGCACCACCAGGACCTGACCCTGCTGAAAGCTC
TCGTGCGGCAGCAGCTGCCTGAGAAGTACAAAGAGATTTTCTTCGACCAGAGCAAGAACGGCTACGCCGG
CTACATTGACGGCGGAGCCAGCCAGGAAGAGTTCTACAAGTTCATCAAGCCCATCCTGGAAAAGATGGAC
GGCACCGAGGAACTGCTCGTGAAGCTGAACAGAGAGGACCTGCTGCGGAAGCAGCGGACCTTCGACAACG
GCAGCATCCCCCACCAGATCCACCTGGGAGAGCTGCACGCCATTCTGCGGCGGCAGGAAGATTTTTACCC
ATTCCTGAAGGACAACCGGGAAAAGATCGAGAAGATCCTGACCTTCCGCATCCCCTACTACGTGGGCCCT
CTGGCCAGGGGAAACAGCAGATTCGCCTGGATGACCAGAAAGAGCGAGGAAACCATCACCCCCTGGAACT
TCGAGGAAGTGGTGGACAAGGGCGCTTCCGCCCAGAGCTTCATCGAGCGGATGACCAACTTCGATAAGAA
CCTGCCCAACGAGAAGGTGCTGCCCAAGCACAGCCTGCTGTACGAGTACTTCACCGTGTATAACGAGCTG
ACCAAAGTGAAATACGTGACCGAGGGAATGAGAAAGCCCGCCTTCCTGAGCGGCGAGCAGAAAAAGGCCA
TCGTGGACCTGCTGTTCAAGACCAACCGGAAAGTGACCGTGAAGCAGCTGAAAGAGGACTACTTCAAGAA
AATCGAGTGCTTCGACTCCGTGGAAATCTCCGGCGTGGAAGATCGGTTCAACGCCTCCCTGGGCACATAC
CACGATCTGCTGAAAATTATCAAGGACAAGGACTTCCTGGACAATGAGGAAAACGAGGACATTCTGGAAG
ATATCGTGCTGACCCTGACACTGTTTGAGGACAGAGAGATGATCGAGGAACGGCTGAAAACCTATGCCCA
CCTGTTCGACGACAAAGTGATGAAGCAGCTGAAGCGGCGGAGATACACCGGCTGGGGCAGGCTGAGCCGG
AAGCTGATCAACGGCATCCGGGACAAGCAGTCCGGCAAGACAATCCTGGATTTCCTGAAGTCCGACGGCT
TCGCCAACAGAAACTTCATGCAGCTGATCCACGACGACAGCCTGACCTTTAAAGAGGACATCCAGAAAGC
CCAGGTGTCCGGCCAGGGCGATAGCCTGCACGAGCACATTGCCAATCTGGCCGGCAGCCCCGCCATTAAG
AAGGGCATCCTGCAGACAGTGAAGGTGGTGGACGAGCTCGTGAAAGTGATGGGCCGGCACAAGCCCGAGA
ACATCGTGATCGAAATGGCCAGAGAGAACCAGACCACCCAGAAGGGACAGAAGAACAGCCGCGAGAGAAT
GAAGCGGATCGAAGAGGGCATCAAAGAGCTGGGCAGCCAGATCCTGAAAGAACACCCCGTGGAAAACACC
CAGCTGCAGAACGAGAAGCTGTACCTGTACTACCTGCAGAATGGGCGGGATATGTACGTGGACCAGGAAC
TGGACATCAACCGGCTGTCCGACTACGATGTGGACGCCATCGTGCCTCAGAGCTTTCTGAAGGACGACTC
CATCGACAACAAGGTGCTGACCAGAAGCGACAAGAACCGGGGCAAGAGCGACAACGTGCCCTCCGAAGAG
GTCGTGAAGAAGATGAAGAACTACTGGCGGCAGCTGCTGAACGCCAAGCTGATTACCCAGAGAAAGTTCG
ACAATCTGACCAAGGCCGAGAGAGGCGGCCTGAGCGAACTGGATAAGGCCGGCTTCATCAAGAGACAGCT
GGTGGAAACCCGGCAGATCACAAAGCACGTGGCACAGATCCTGGACTCCCGGATGAACACTAAGTACGAC
GAGAATGACAAGCTGATCCGGGAAGTGAAAGTGATCACCCTGAAGTCCAAGCTGGTGTCCGATTTCCGGA
AGGATTTCCAGTTTTACAAAGTGCGCGAGATCAACAACTACCACCACGCCCACGACGCCTACCTGAACGC
CGTCGTGGGAACCGCCCTGATCAAAAAGTACCCTAAGCTGGAAAGCGAGTTCGTGTACGGCGACTACAAG
GTGTACGACGTGCGGAAGATGATCGCCAAGAGCGAGCAGGAAATCGGCAAGGCTACCGCCAAGTACTTCT
TCTACAGCAACATCATGAACTTTTTCAAGACCGAGATTACCCTGGCCAACGGCGAGATCCGGAAGCGGCC
TCTGATCGAGACAAACGGCGAAACCGGGGAGATCGTGTGGGATAAGGGCCGGGATTTTGCCACCGTGCGG
AAAGTGCTGAGCATGCCCCAAGTGAATATCGTGAAAAAGACCGAGGTGCAGACAGGCGGCTTCAGCAAAG
AGTCTATCCTGCCCAAGAGGAACAGCGATAAGCTGATCGCCAGAAAGAAGGACTGGGACCCTAAGAAGTA
CGGCGGCTTCGACAGCCCCACCGTGGCCTATTCTGTGCTGGTGGTGGCCAAAGTGGAAAAGGGCAAGTCC
AAGAAACTGAAGAGTGTGAAAGAGCTGCTGGGGATCACCATCATGGAAAGAAGCAGCTTCGAGAAGAATC
CCATCGACTTTCTGGAAGCCAAGGGCTACAAAGAAGTGAAAAAGGACCTGATCATCAAGCTGCCTAAGTA
CTCCCTGTTCGAGCTGGAAAACGGCCGGAAGAGAATGCTGGCCTCTGCCGGCGAACTGCAGAAGGGAAAC
GAACTGGCCCTGCCCTCCAAATATGTGAACTTCCTGTACCTGGCCAGCCACTATGAGAAGCTGAAGGGCT
CCCCCGAGGATAATGAGCAGAAACAGCTGTTTGTGGAACAGCACAAGCACTACCTGGACGAGATCATCGA
GCAGATCAGCGAGTTCTCCAAGAGAGTGATCCTGGCCGACGCTAATCTGGACAAAGTGCTGTCCGCCTAC
AACAAGCACCGGGATAAGCCCATCAGAGAGCAGGCCGAGAATATCATCCACCTGTTTACCCTGACCAATC
TGGGAGCCCCTGCCGCCTTCAAGTACTTTGACACCACCATCGACCGGAAGAGGTACACCAGCACCAAAGA
GGTGCTGGACGCCACCCTGATCCACCAGAGCATCACCGGCCTGTACGAGACACGGATCGACCTGTCTCAG
CTGGGAGGCGACAGCCCCAAGAAGAAGAGAAAGGTGGAGGCCAGCTGATTAATTAAGAATTCGACCCAGC
TTTCTTGTACAAAGTGGTTGATATCCAGCACAGTGGCGGCCGCTCGAGTCTAGAGGGCCCGCGGTTCGAA
GGTAAGCCTATCCCTAACCCTCTCCTCGGTCTCGATTCTACGCGTACCGGTTAGGGGCCCGTTTAAACCC
GCTGATCAGCCTCGACTGTGCCTTCTAGTTGCCAGCCATCTGTTGTTTGCCCCTCCCCCGTGCCTTCCTT
GACCCTGGAAGGTGCCACTCCCACTGTCCTTTCCTAATAAAATGAGGAAATTGCATCGCATTGTCTGAGT
AGGTGTCATTCTATTCTGGGGGGTGGGGTGGGGCAGGACAGCAAGGGGGAGGATTGGGAAGACAATAGCA
GGCATGCTGGGGATGCGGTGGGCTCTATGGCGACGCGCCTGGATCCCCGGGTACCGAGTTGGGAGCTCAC
GGGGACAGCCCCCCCCCAAAGCCCCCAGGGATGTAATTACGTCCCTCCCCCGCTAGGGGGCAGCAGCGAG
CCGCCCGGGGCTCCGCTCCGGTCCGGCGCTCCCCCCGCATCCCCGAGCCGGCAGCGTGCGGGGACAGCCC
GGGCACGGGGAAGGTGGCACGGGATCGCTTTCCTCTGAACGCTTCTCGCTGCTCTTTGAGCCTGCAGACA
CCTGGGGGGATACGGGGAAAAAGCTTTAGGCTGAAAGAGAGATTTAGAATGACAGTCTAGTGGGAGCTCA
CGGGGACAGCCCCCCCCCAAAGCCCCCAGGGATGTAATTACGTCCCTCCCCCGCTAGGGGGCAGCAGCGA
GCCGCCCGGGGCTCCGCTCCGGTCCGGCGCTCCCCCCGCATCCCCGAGCCGGCAGCGTGCGGGGACAGCC
CGGGCACGGGGAAGGTGGCACGGGATCGCTTTCCTCTGAACGCTTCTCGCTGCTCTTTGAGCCTGCAGAC
ACCTGGGGGGATACGGGGAAAAAGCTTTAGGCTGAAAGAGAGATTTAGAATGACAGAACTCGATTTCATT
GCAGACTGGCCGGCCACTAGTACGCGCCGGCTCGACATACTAGTTAAAAGTTTTGTTACTTTATAGAAGA
AATTTTGAGTTTTTGTTTTTTTTTAATAAATAAATAAACATAAATAAATTGTTTGTTGAATTTATTATTA
GTATGTAAGTGTAAATATAATAAAACTTAATATCTATTCAAATTAATAAATAAACCTCGATATACAGACC
GATAAAACACATGCGTCAATTTTACGCATGATTATCTTTAACGTACGTCACAATATGATTATCTTTCTAG
GGTTAAAAGGGCGAATTCGCGGCCGCTAAATTCAATTCGCCCTATAGTGAGTCGTATTACAATTCACTGG
CCGTCGTTTTACAACGTCGTGACTGGGAAAACCCTGGCGTTACCCAACTTAATCGCCTTGCAGCACATCC
CCCTTTCGCCAGCTGGCGTAATAGCGAAGAGGCCCGCACCGATCGCCCTTCCCAACAGTTGCGCAGCCTA
TACGTACGGCAGTTTAAGGTTTACACCTATAAAAGAGAGAGCCGTTATCGTCTGTTTGTGGATGTACAGA
GTGATATTATTGACACGCCGGGGCGACGGATGGTGATCCCCCTGGCCAGTGCACGTCTGCTGTCAGATAA
AGTCTCCCGTGAACTTTACCCGGTGGTGCATATCGGGGATGAAAGCTGGCGCATGATGACCACCGATATG
GCCAGTGTGCCGGTCTCCGTTATCGGGGAAGAAGTGGCTGATCTCAGCCACCGCGAAAATGACATCAAAA
ACGCCATTAACCTGATGTTCTGGGGAATATAAATGTCAGGCATGAGATTATCAAAAAGGATCTTCACCTA
GATCCTTTTCACGTAGAAAGCCAGTCCGCAGAAACGGTGCTGACCCCGGATGAATGTCAGCTACTGGGCT
ATCTGGACAAGGGAAAACGCAAGCGCAAAGAGAAAGCAGGTAGCTTGCAGTGGGCTTACATGGCGATAGC
TAGACTGGGCGGTTTTATGGACAGCAAGCGAACCGGAATTGCCAGCTGGGGCGCCCTCTGGTAAGGTTGG
GAAGCCCTGCAAAGTAAACTGGATGGCTTTCTTGCCGCCAAGGATCTGATGGCGCAGGGGATCAAGCTCT
GATCAAGAGACAGGATGAGGATCGTTTCGCATGATTGAACAAGATGGATTGCACGCAGGTTCTCCGGCCG
CTTGGGTGGAGAGGCTATTCGGCTATGACTGGGCACAACAGACAATCGGCTGCTCTGATGCCGCCGTGTT
CCGGCTGTCAGCGCAGGGGCGCCCGGTTCTTTTTGTCAAGACCGACCTGTCCGGTGCCCTGAATGAACTG
CAAGACGAGGCAGCGCGGCTATCGTGGCTGGCCACGACGGGCGTTCCTTGCGCAGCTGTGCTCGACGTTG
TCACTGAAGCGGGAAGGGACTGGCTGCTATTGGGCGAAGTGCCGGGGCAGGATCTCCTGTCATCTCACCT
TGCTCCTGCCGAGAAAGTATCCATCATGGCTGATGCAATGCGGCGGCTGCATACGCTTGATCCGGCTACC
TGCCCATTCGACCACCAAGCGAAACATCGCATCGAGCGAGCACGTACTCGGATGGAAGCCGGTCTTGTCG
ATCAGGATGATCTGGACGAAGAGCATCAGGGGCTCGCGCCAGCCGAACTGTTCGCCAGGCTCAAGGCGAG
CATGCCCGACGGCGAGGATCTCGTCGTGACCCATGGCGATGCCTGCTTGCCGAATATCATGGTGGAAAAT
GGCCGCTTTTCTGGATTCATCGACTGTGGCCGGCTGGGTGTGGCGGACCGCTATCAGGACATAGCGTTGG
CTACCCGTGATATTGCTGAAGAGCTTGGCGGCGAATGGGCTGACCGCTTCCTCGTGCTTTACGGTATCGC
CGCTCCCGATTCGCAGCGCATCGCCTTCTATCGCCTTCTTGACGAGTTCTTCTGAATTATTAACGCTTAC
AATTTCCTGATGCGGTATTTTCTCCTTACGCATCTGTGCGGTATTTCACACCGCATCAGGTGGCACTTTT
CGGGGAAATGTGCGCGGAACCCCTATTTGTTTATTTTTCTAAATACATTCAAATATGTATCCGCTCATGA
GATTATCAAAAAGGATCTTCACCTAGATCCTTTTAAATTAAAAATGAAGTTTTAAATCAATCTAAAGTAT
ATATGAGTAAACTTGGTCTGACAGTTACCAATGCTTAATCAGTGAGGCACCTATCTCAGCGATCTGTCTA
TTTCGTTCATCCATAGTTGCCTGACTCCCCGTCGTGTAGATAACTACGATACGGGAGGGCTTACCATCTG
GCCCCAGTGCTGCAATGATACCGCGAGACCCACGCTCACCGGCTCCAGATTTATCAGCAATAAACCAGCC
AGCCGGAAGGGCCGAGCGCAGAAGTGGTCCTGCAACTTTATCCGCCTCCATCCAGTCTATTAATTGTTGC
CGGGAAGCTAGAGTAAGTAGTTCGCCAGTTAATAGTTTGCGCAACGTTGTTGCCATTGCTACAGGCATCG
TGGTGTCACGCTCGTCGTTTGGTATGGCTTCATTCAGCTCCGGTTCCCAACGATCAAGGCGAGTTACATG
ATCCCCCATGTTGTGCAAAAAAGCGGTTAGCTCCTTCGGTCCTCCGATCGTTGTCAGAAGTAAGTTGGCC
GCAGTGTTATCACTCATGGTTATGGCAGCACTGCATAATTCTCTTACTGTCATGCCATCCGTAAGATGCT
TTTCTGTGACTGGTGAGTACTCAACCAAGTCATTCTGAGAATAGTGTATGCGGCGACCGAGTTGCTCTTG
CCCGGCGTCAATACGGGATAATACCGCGCCACATAGCAGAACTTTAAAAGTGCTCATCATTGGAAAACGT
TCTTCGGGGCGAAAACTCTCAAGGATCTTACCGCTGTTGAGATCCAGTTCGATGTAACCCACTCGTGCAC
CCAACTGATCTTCAGCATCTTTTACTTTCACCAGCGTTTCTGGGTGAGCAAAAACAGGAAGGCAAAATGC
CGCAAAAAAGGGAATAAGGGCGACACGGAAATGTTGAATACTCATACTCTTCCTTTTTCAATATTATTGA
AGCATTTATCAGGGTTATTGTCTCATGACCAAAATCCCTTAACGTGAGTTTTCGTTCCACTGAGCGTCAG
ACCCCGTAGAAAAGATCAAAGGATCTTCTTGAGATCCTTTTTTTCTGCGCGTAATCTGCTGCTTGCAAAC
AAAAAAACCACCGCTACCAGCGGTGGTTTGTTTGCCGGATCAAGAGCTACCAACTCTTTTTCCGAAGGTA
ACTGGCTTCAGCAGAGCGCAGATACCAAATACTGTTCTTCTAGTGTAGCCGTAGTTAGGCCACCACTTCA
AGAACTCTGTAGCACCGCCTACATACCTCGCTCTGCTAATCCTGTTACCAGTGGCTGCTGCCAGTGGCGA
TAAGTCGTGTCTTACCGGGTTGGACTCAAGACGATAGTTACCGGATAAGGCGCAGCGGTCGGGCTGAACG
GGGGGTTCGTGCACACAGCCCAGCTTGGAGCGAACGACCTACACCGAACTGAGATACCTACAGCGTGAGC
TATGAGAAAGCGCCACGCTTCCCGAAGGGAGAAAGGCGGACAGGTATCCGGTAAGCGGCAGGGTCGGAAC
AGGAGAGCGCACGAGGGAGCTTCCAGGGGGAAACGCCTGGTATCTTTATAGTCCTGTCGGGTTTCGCCAC
CTCTGACTTGAGCGTCGATTTTTGTGATGCTCGTCAGGGGGGCGGAGCCTATGGAAAAACGCCAGCAACG
CGGCCTTTTTACGGTTCCTGGCCTTTTGCTGGCCTTTTGCTCACATGTTCTTTCCTGCGTTATCCCCTGA
TTCTGTGGATAACCGTATTACCGCCTTTGAGTGAGCTGATACCGCTCGCCGCAGCCGAACGACCGAGCGC
AGCGAGTCAGTGAGCGAGGAAGCGGAAG
